>Addgene plasmid #239092 | pBL140 | addgene full sequence | sequence record 485502 | Addgene NGS Result
TCAGATCCTTCCGTATTTAGCCAGTATGTTCTCTAGTGTGGTTCGTTGTTTTTGCGTGAGCCATGAGAAC
GAACCATTGAGATCATGCTTACTTTGCATGTCACTCAAAAATTTTGCCTCAAAACTGGTGAGCTGAATTT
TTGCAGTTAAAGCATCGTGTAGTGTTTTTCTTAGTCCGTTACGTAGGTAGGAATCTGATGTAATGGTTGT
TGGTATTTTGTCACCATTCATTTTTATCTGGTTGTTCTCAAGTTCGGTTACGAGATCCATTTGTCTATCT
AGTTCAACTTGGAAAATCAACGTATCAGTCGGGCGGCCTCGCTTATCAACCACCAATTTCATATTGCTGT
AAGTGTTTAAATCTTTACTTATTGGTTTCAAAACCCATTGGTTAAGCCTTTTAAACTCATGGTAGTTATT
TTCAAGCATTAACATGAACTTAAATTCATCAAGGCTAATCTCTATATTTGCCTTGTGAGTTTTCTTTTGT
GTTAGTTCTTTTAATAACCACTCATAAATCCTCATAGAGTATTTGTTTTCAAAAGACTTAACATGTTCCA
GATTATATTTTATGAATTTTTTTAACTGGAAAAGATAAGGCAATATCTCTTCACTAAAAACTAATTCTAA
TTTTTCGCTTGAGAACTTGGCATAGTTTGTCCACTGGAAAATCTCAAAGCCTTTAACCAAAGGATTCCTG
ATTTCCACAGTTCTCGTCATCAGCTCTCTGGTTGCTTTAGCTAATACACCATAAGCATTTTCCCTACTGA
TGTTCATCATCTGAGCGTATTGGTTATAAGTGAACGATACCGTCCGTTCTTTCCTTGTAGGGTTTTCAAT
CGTGGGGTTGAGTAGTGCCACACAGCATAAAATTAGCTTGGTTTCATGCTCCGTTAAGTCATAGCGACTA
ATCGCTAGTTCATTTGCTTTGAAAACAACTAATTCAGACATACATCTCAATTGGTCTAGGTGATTTTAAT
CACTATACCAATTGAGATGGGCTAGTCAATGATAATTACTAGTCCTTTTCCTTTGAGTTGTGGGTATCTG
TAAATTCTGCTAGACCTTTGCTGGAAAACTTGTAAATTCTGCTAGACCCTCTGTAAATTCCGCTAGACCT
TTGTGTGTTTTTTTTGTTTATATTCAAGTGGTTATAATTTATAGAATAAAGAAAGAATAAAAAAAGATAA
AAAGAATAGATCCCAGCCCTGTGTATAACTCACTACTTTAGTCAGTTCCGCAGTATTACAAAAGGATGTC
GCAAACGCTGTTTGCTCCTCTACAAAACAGACCTTAAAACCCTAAAGGCTTAAGTAGCACCCTCGCAAGC
TCGGGCAAATCGCTGAATATTCCTTTTGTCTCCGACCATCAGGCACCTGAGTCGCTGTCTTTTTCGTGAC
ATTCAGTTCGCTGCGCTCACGGCTCTGGCAGTGAATGGGGGTAAATGGCACTACAGGCGCCTTTTATGGA
TTCATGCAAGGAAACTACCCATAATACAAGAAAAGCCCGTCACGGGCTTCTCAGGGCGTTTTATGGCGGG
TCTGCTATGTGGTGCTATCTGACTTTTTGCTGTTCAGCAGTTCCTGCCCTCTGATTTTCCAGTCTGACCA
CTTCGGATTATCCCGTGACAGGTCATTCAGACTGGCTAATGCACCCAGTAAGGCAGCGGTATCATCAACA
GGCTTACCCGTCTTACTGTCAAGAGGACATCCGGTCAAATAAAACGAAAGGCTCAGTCGAAAGACTGGGC
CTTTCGTTTTGCTGAGGAGACTTAGGGACCCTGTAACTCCGGGTTGATTTATGCTCGGAAATATTTGTTG
TTGAGTTTTTGTATGTTCCTGTTGGTATAATATGTTGCGGCAATTTATTTGCCGCATAATTTTTATTACA
TAAATTTAACCAGAGAATGTCACGCAATCCATTGTAAACATTAAATGTTTATCTTTTCATGATATCAACT
TGCGATCCTGATGTGTTAATAAAAAACCTCAAGTTCTCACTTACAGAAACTTTTGTGTTATTTCACCTAA
TCTTTAGGATTAATCCTTTTTTCGTGAGTAATCTTATCGCCAGTTTGGTCTGGTCAGGAAATAGTTATAC
ATCATGACCCGGACTCCAAATTCAAAAATGAAATTAGGAGAAGAGCATGGAGAAAAAAATCACTGGATAT
ACCACCGTTGATATATCCCAATGGCATCGTAAAGAACATTTTGAGGCATTTCAGTCAGTTGCTCAATGTA
CCTATAACCAGACCGTTCAGCTGGATATTACGGCCTTTTTAAAGACCGTAAAGAAAAATAAGCACAAGTT
TTATCCGGCCTTTATTCACATTCTTGCTCGCCTGATGAATGCTCATCCGGAGTTCCGTATGGCAATGAAA
GACGGTGAGCTGGTGATATGGGATAGTGTTCACCCTTGTTACACCGTTTTCCATGAGCAAACTGAAACGT
TTTCATCGCTCTGGAGTGAATACCACGACGATTTCCGGCAGTTTCTACACATATATTCGCAAGATGTGGC
GTGTTACGGTGAAAACCTGGCCTATTTCCCTAAAGGGTTTATTGAGAATATGTTTTTCGTCTCAGCCAAT
CCCTGGGTGAGTTTCACCAGTTTTGATTTAAACGTGGCCAATATGGACAACTTCTTCGCCCCCGTTTTCA
CTATGGGCAAATATTATACGCAAGGCGACAAGGTGCTGATGCCGCTGGCGATTCAGGTTCATCATGCCGT
TTGTGATGGCTTCCATGTCGGCAGAATGCTTAATGAATTACAACAGTACTGCGATGAGTGGCAGGGCGGG
GCGTAAATTAACGGCACTCCTCAGCAAATATAATGACCCTCTTGATAACCCAAGAGGGCATTTTTTAATG
CCCATGGCGTTTACCAATGCTTAATCAGTGAGGCACCTATCTCAGCGATCTGTCTATTTCGTTCATCCAT
AGTTGCCTGACTCCCCGTCGTGTAGATAACTACGATACGGGAGGGCTTACCATCTGGCCCCAGTGCTGCA
ATGATACCGCGAGACCCACGCTCACCGGCTCCAGATTTATCAGCAATAAACCAGCCAGCCGGAAGGGCCG
AGCGCAGAAGTGGTCCTGCAACTTTATCCGCCTCCATCCAGTCTATTAATTGTTGCCGGGAAGCTAGAGT
AAGTAGTTCGCCAGTTAATAGTTTGCGCAACGTTGTTGCCATTGCTACAGGCATCGTGGTGTCACGCTCG
TCGTTTGGTATGGCTTCATTCAGCTCCGGTTCCCAACGATCAAGGCGAGTTACATGATCCCCCATGTTGT
GCAAAAAAGCGGTTAGCTCCTTCGGTCCTCCGATCGTTGTCAGAAGTAAGTTGGCCGCAGTGTTATCACT
CATGGTTATGGCAGCACTGCATAATTCTCTTACTGTCATGCCATCCGTAAGATGCTTTTCTGTGACTGGT
GAGTACTCAACCAAGTCATTCTGAGAATAGTGTATGCGGCGACCGAGTTGATCTTGCCCGGCGTCAATAC
GGGATAATACCGCGCCACATAGCAGAACTTTAAAAGTGCTCATCATTGGAAAACGTTCTTCGGGGCGAAA
ACTCTCAAGGATCTTACCGCTGTTGAGATCCAGTTCGATGTAACCCACTCGTGCACCCAACTGATCTTCA
GCATCTTTTACTTTCACCAGCGTTTCTGGGTGAGCAAAAACAGGAAGGCAAAATGCCGCAAAAAAGGGAA
TAAGGGCGACACGGAAATGTTGAATACTCATACTCTTCCTTTTTCAATATTATTGAAGCATTTATCAGGG
TTATTGTCTCATGAGCGGATACATATTTGAATGTATTTAGAAAAATAAACAAATAGGGGTTCCGCGCACA
TTTCCCCGAAAAGTGCCACCTGACGTCTAAGAAACCATTATTATCATGACATTAACCTATAAAAATAGGC
GTATCACGAGGCCCTTAGGCCAAATAGGCCGT
Features (pLannotate 1.2.2; 6 found; start..end, strand, type, name):
      1..951     -  CDS            Rep101: RepA protein needed for replication with the pSC101 origin; rep101
    999..1221    -  rep_origin     pSC101 ori: low-copy replication origin that requires the Rep101 protein
   1716..1760    +  terminator     rrnB T1 terminator: transcription terminator T1 from the E. coli rrnB gene
   2147..2803    +  CDS            cat: CAT_ECOLX - Experimental evidence at protein level: Swiss-Prot protein existence level 1. This enzyme is an effector of chloramphenicol resistance in bacteria. From Escherichia coli. This protein is used as a marker in many commonly used cloning vectors, such as pACYC184.
   2881..3741    -  CDS            AmpR: β-lactamase; bla; confers resistance to ampicillin, carbenicillin, and related antibiotics
   3742..3846    -  promoter       AmpR promoter: bla
