[The description below was written by a language model from this plasmid's Addgene catalogue record and pLannotate feature annotations shown in this document.]
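Description:
pBL140 is a small (about 4 kb) low-copy bacterial plasmid built on a pSC101 backbone and catalogued as a synthetic biology vector. Replication depends on the pSC101 origin together with the plasmid-encoded Rep101 (RepA) initiator protein, which keeps copy number low. Maintenance is selected with ampicillin through a β-lactamase gene driven by its native bla promoter. The record lists a standard E. coli cloning strain for propagation and notes that a different strain, S2060, should be used for expression.

The payload is the E. coli cat gene, encoding chloramphenicol acetyltransferase, which the depositor states is expressed under the control of PcadBA. The automated annotation does not mark this promoter, but there is an unannotated stretch of roughly 400 bp between an rrnB T1 terminator and the start of the cat coding sequence where it would be expected to lie. The upstream terminator would insulate the cassette from read-through transcription originating elsewhere on the plasmid. In general, PcadBA is the promoter of the E. coli cadBA operon, activated by the membrane-bound transcriptional regulator CadC. Placing cat behind it makes chloramphenicol resistance conditional on promoter activation rather than constitutive, so cat serves here as a selectable output rather than a maintenance marker.

The associated publication describes a genetically encoded selection for binders of amyloid-beta oligomers, so pBL140 most likely serves as the reporter or selection plasmid that links a PcadBA-activating event to cell survival on chloramphenicol. The record does not describe the partner components or how they activate the promoter.
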