Addgene plasmid #239092: pBL140
Purpose: Expresses cat gene under the control of PcadBA
Depositing lab: Tina Wang. Depositing organization: University of Wisconsin, Madison. Publication: A genetically encoded selection for amyloid-beta oligomer binders. Lee B, Mannone JA, Wang T. Nat Chem Biol. 2025 Jul 15. doi: 10.1038/s41589-025-01975-4. PubMed 40664790.
Backbone
  Vector backbone: SC101
  Vector type: Synthetic Biology
Growth in bacteria
  Bacterial resistance: Ampicillin, 100 μg/mL
  Growth temperature: 37°C
  Growth strain: DH5alpha
  Growth instructions: The S2060 strain should be used for expression.
  Copy number: Low Copy
Gene/Insert
  Gene/Insert name: cat
Terms and licenses: Academic/Nonprofit Terms; Industry Terms: Not Available to Industry
Depositor comments: Please visit https://doi.org/10.1101/2025.03.11.642651 for bioRxiv preprint.
How to cite: pBL140 was a gift from Tina Wang (Addgene plasmid # 239092 ; http://n2t.net/addgene:239092 ; RRID:Addgene_239092)
